Addgene plasmid #193141: pJBL6392
Purpose: Synthetic OFF-logic Clostridium beijerinckii pfl ZTP riboswitch with sfGFP reporter
Depositing lab: Julius Lucks. Depositing organization: Northwestern University. Publication: Tuning strand displacement kinetics enables programmable ZTP riboswitch dynamic range in vivo. Bushhouse DZ, Lucks JB. Nucleic Acids Res. 2023 Mar 2:gkad110. doi: 10.1093/nar/gkad110. PubMed 36864761.
Backbone
  Vector backbone: p15A
  Backbone size w/o insert (bp): 2200
  Total vector size (bp): 1000
  Vector type: Bacterial Expression, Synthetic Biology
Growth in bacteria
  Bacterial resistance: Chloramphenicol, 25 μg/mL
  Growth temperature: 37°C
  Growth strain: DH5alpha
  Copy number: Low Copy
Gene/Insert
  Gene/Insert name: Synthetic flipped logic Cbe riboswitch with sfGFP
  Promoter: J23119
  Cloning method: Unknown
  Sequencing primers: 5′ tcgataagcttccgatggcg; 3′ GTTTTCCGTATGTTGCATCACC
Terms and licenses: Academic/Nonprofit Terms; Industry Terms: Not Available to Industry
How to cite: pJBL6392 was a gift from Julius Lucks (Addgene plasmid # 193141 ; http://n2t.net/addgene:193141 ; RRID:Addgene_193141)
