[The description below was written by a language model from this plasmid's Addgene catalogue record and pLannotate feature annotations shown in this document.]
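Description:
pJBL6392 is a small bacterial expression and synthetic-biology plasmid built on a p15A backbone and propagated in E. coli as a low-copy replicon. The p15A origin is compatible with ColE1-type plasmids, and selection is by chloramphenicol through a cat gene driven by its own promoter and followed by a lambda t0 terminator. The catalogue lists a total vector size smaller than the backbone size, which cannot be right. The sequenced record is about 3.5 kb, roughly the sum of the two listed figures, and is the more reliable guide to overall size.

The payload is a single reporter cassette. The strong constitutive synthetic promoter J23119 (annotated in its SpeI-ended form) drives transcription of a ZMP/ZTP riboswitch element derived from the Clostridium beijerinckii pfl riboswitch, placed directly upstream of a superfolder GFP coding sequence. The cassette ends in an rrnB-derived region containing a 5S rRNA segment and the T1 terminator. According to the record, this riboswitch is a synthetic variant with flipped, OFF-type logic, which implies that ligand binding lowers sfGFP output, whereas the natural switch turns expression on. The specific sequence changes that produce the inversion are not stated.

Several short annotations are partial matches and are probably backbone remnants or incidental hits rather than functional parts: fragments of the lac UV5 and tet promoters, capTEV, IS1 and the RSF origin. The construct serves as an in vivo fluorescence reporter for measuring riboswitch response and dynamic range, within a study of how strand displacement kinetics can be tuned to program ZTP riboswitch behaviour.
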