Features (pLannotate 1.2.2; 14 found; start..end, strand, type, name):
     32..53      +  promoter       lac UV5 promoter (fragment): E. coli lac promoter with an "up" mutation
     69..103     +  promoter       J23119(SpeI) promoter: bacterial promoter (Registry of Standard Biological Parts BBa J23119) modified to end with an SpeI site
    111..209     +  ncRNA          ZMP-ZTP: Accession: RF01750 - ZMP/ZTP riboswitch
    265..978     +  CDS            Superfolder GFP: Superfolder GFP is a basic (constitutively fluorescent) green fluorescent protein published in 2005, derived from Aequorea victoria. It is reported to be a very rapidly-maturing weak dimer.
   1046..1063    +  CDS            capTEV™ (fragment): composite tag for in vivo biotinylation, TEV protease cleavage, and 6xHis tagging
   1170..1285    +  ncRNA          5S rRNA: Accession: RF00001 - 5S ribosomal RNA
   1289..1335    +  terminator     rrnB T1 terminator: transcription terminator T1 from the E. coli rrnB gene
   1390..1487    +  promoter       cat promoter: promoter of the E. coli cat gene encoding chloramphenicol acetyltransferase
   1488..2144    +  CDS            cat: CAT_ECOLX - Experimental evidence at protein level: Swiss-Prot protein existence level 1. This enzyme is an effector of chloramphenicol resistance in bacteria. From Escherichia coli. This protein is used as a marker in many commonly used cloning vectors, such as pACYC184.
   2168..2262    +  terminator     lambda t0 terminator: transcription terminator from phage lambda
   2398..2541    +  mobile_element IS1 (fragment): prokaryotic transposable element IS1
   2660..2715    -  rep_origin     RSF ori (fragment): Plasmids containing the RSF 1030 origin of replication can be propagated in E. coli cells that contain additional plasmids with compatible origins.
   2803..3348    -  rep_origin     p15A ori: Plasmids containing the medium-copy-number p15A origin of replication can be propagated in E. coli cells that contain a second plasmid with the ColE1 origin.
   3460..11      +  promoter       tet promoter (fragment) (across the origin): E. coli promoter for tetracycline efflux protein gene
>Addgene plasmid #193141 | pJBL6392 | addgene full sequence | sequence record 379071 | Addgene NGS Result
TCGATAAGCTTCCGATGGCGCGCCGAGAGGCTTTACACTTTATGCTTCCGGCTGAATTCTAAAGATCTTT
GACAGCTAGCTCAGTCCTAGGTATAATACTAGTATATTAGATATTAGTCATATGACTGACGGAAGTGGAG
TTACCACATGAAGTATGACTAGGCATATTATCTTATATGCCACAAAAAGCCGACCGTCTGGGCAAAAAAA
GCCTGGATTGCGTCGGCGGTCCAGGTTTTTTATATGGAAAAGGAGGAAGGATCTATGAGCAAAGGAGAAG
AACTTTTCACTGGAGTTGTCCCAATTCTTGTTGAATTAGATGGTGATGTTAATGGGCACAAATTTTCTGT
CCGTGGAGAGGGTGAAGGTGATGCTACAAACGGAAAACTCACCCTTAAATTTATTTGCACTACTGGAAAA
CTACCTGTTCCGTGGCCAACACTTGTCACTACTCTGACCTATGGTGTTCAATGCTTTTCCCGTTATCCGG
ATCACATGAAACGGCATGACTTTTTCAAGAGTGCCATGCCCGAAGGTTATGTACAGGAACGCACTATATC
TTTCAAAGATGACGGGACCTACAAGACGCGTGCTGAAGTCAAGTTTGAAGGTGATACCCTTGTTAATCGT
ATCGAGTTAAAGGGTATTGATTTTAAAGAAGATGGAAACATTCTTGGACACAAACTCGAGTACAACTTTA
ACTCACACAATGTATACATCACGGCAGACAAACAAAAGAATGGAATCAAAGCTAACTTCAAAATTCGCCA
CAACGTTGAAGATGGTTCCGTTCAACTAGCAGACCATTATCAACAAAATACTCCAATTGGCGATGGCCCT
GTCCTTTTACCAGACAACCATTACCTGTCGACACAATCTGTCCTTTCGAAAGATCCCAACGAAAAGCGTG
ACCACATGGTCCTTCTTGAGTTTGTAACTGCTGCTGGGATTACACATGGCATGGATGAGCTCTACAAATA
AGGATCTGAAGCTTGGGCCCGAACAAAAACTCATCTCAGAAGAGGATCTGAATAGCGCCGTCGACCATCA
TCATCATCATCATTGAGTTTAAACGGTCTCCAGCTTGGCTGTTTTGGCGGATGAGAGAAGATTTTCAGCC
TGATACAGATTAAATCAGAACGCAGAAGCGGTCTGATAAAACAGAATTTGCCTGGCGGCAGTAGCGCGGT
GGTCCCACCTGACCCCATGCCGAACTCAGAAGTGAAACGCCGTAGCGCCGATGGTAGTGTGGGGTCTCCC
CATGCGAGAGTAGGGAACTGCCAGGCATCAAATAAAACGAAAGGCTCAGTCGAAAGACTGGGCCTTTCGT
TTTATCTGTTGTTTGTCGGTGAACTGGATCCTTACTCGAGTCTAGACTGCAGTTGATCGGGCACGTAAGA
GGTTCCAACTTTCACCATAATGAAATAAGATCACTACCGGGCGTATTTTTTGAGTTATCGAGATTTTCAG
GAGCTAAGGAAGCTAAAATGGAGAAAAAAATCACTGGATATACCACCGTTGATATATCCCAATGGCATCG
TAAAGAACATTTTGAGGCATTTCAGTCAGTTGCTCAATGTACCTATAACCAGACCGTTCAGCTGGATATT
ACGGCCTTTTTAAAGACCGTAAAGAAAAATAAGCACAAGTTTTATCCGGCCTTTATTCACATTCTTGCCC
GCCTGATGAATGCTCATCCGGAATTTCGTATGGCAATGAAAGACGGTGAGCTGGTGATATGGGATAGTGT
TCACCCTTGTTACACCGTTTTCCATGAGCAAACTGAAACGTTTTCATCGCTCTGGAGTGAATACCACGAC
GATTTCCGGCAGTTTCTACACATATATTCGCAAGATGTGGCGTGTTACGGTGAAAACCTGGCCTATTTCC
CTAAAGGGTTTATTGAGAATATGTTTTTCGTCTCAGCCAATCCCTGGGTGAGTTTCACCAGTTTTGATTT
AAACGTGGCCAATATGGACAACTTCTTCGCCCCCGTTTTCACCATGGGCAAATATTATACGCAAGGCGAC
AAGGTGCTGATGCCGCTGGCGATTCAGGTTCATCATGCCGTTTGTGATGGCTTCCATGTCGGCAGAATGC
TTAATGAATTACAACAGTACTGCGATGAGTGGCAGGGCGGGGCGTAATTTGATATCGAGCTCGCTTGGAC
TCCTGTTGATAGATCCAGTAATGACCTCAGAACTCCATCTGGATTTGTTCAGAACGCTCGGTTGCCGCCG
GGCGTTTTTTATTGGTGAGAATCCAAGCCTCCGATCAACGTCTCATTTTCGCCAAAAGTTGGCCCAGGGC
TTCCCGGTATCAACAGGGACACCAGGATTTATTTATTCTGCGAAGTGATCTTCCGTCACAGGTATTTATT
CGGCGCAAAGTGCGTCGGGTGATGCTGCCAACTTACTGATTTAGTGTATGATGGTGTTTTTGAGGTGCTC
CAGTGGCTTCTGTTTCTATCAGCTGTCCCTCCTGTTCAGCTACTGACGGGGTGGTGCGTAACGGCAAAAG
CACCGCCGGACATCAGCGCTAGCGGAGTGTATACTGGCTTACTATGTTGGCACTGATGAGGGTGTCAGTG
AAGTGCTTCATGTGGCAGGAGAAAAAAGGCTGCACCGGTGCGTCAGCAGAATATGTGATACAGGATATAT
TCCGCTTCCTCGCTCACTGACTCGCTACGCTCGGTCGTTCGACTGCGGCGAGCGGAAATGGCTTACGAAC
GGGGCGGAGATTTCCTGGAAGATGCCAGGAAGATACTTAACAGGGAAGTGAGAGGGCCGCGGCAAAGCCG
TTTTTCCATAGGCTCCGCCCCCCTGACAAGCATCACGAAATCTGACGCTCAAATCAGTGGTGGCGAAACC
CGACAGGACTATAAAGATACCAGGCGTTTCCCCCTGGCGGCTCCCTCGTGCGCTCTCCTGTTCCTGCCTT
TCGGTTTACCGGTGTCATTCCGCTGTTATGGCCGCGTTTGTCTCATTCCACGCCTGACACTCAGTTCCGG
GTAGGCAGTTCGCTCCAAGCTGGACTGTATGCACGAACCCCCCGTTCAGTCCGACCGCTGCGCCTTATCC
GGTAACTATCGTCTTGAGTCCAACCCGGAAAGACATGCAAAAGCACCACTGGCAGCAGCCACTGGTAATT
GATTTAGAGGAGTTAGTCTTGAAGTCATGCGCCGGTTAAGGCTAAACTGAAAGGACAAGTTTTGGTGACT
GCGCTCCTCCAAGCCAGTTACCTCGGTTCAAAGAGTTGGTAGCTCAGAGAACCTTCGAAAAACCGCCCTG
CAAGGCGGTTTTTTCGTTTTCAGAGCAAGAGATTACGCGCAGACCAAAACGATCTCAAGAAGATCATCTT
ATTAATCAGATAAAATATTTCTAGATTTCAGTGCAATTTATCTCTTCAAATGTAGCACCTGAAGTCAGCC
CCATACGATATAAGTTGTAATTCTCATGTTTGACAGCTTATCA
