>Addgene plasmid #193141 | pJBL6392 | depositor partial sequence | sequence record 374262 | Insert forward
GCCCCAGGGGCTTGAACGCTGGCTCGTCCTAGGTATAATACTAGTATATTAGATATTAGTCATATGACTG
ACGGAAGTGGAGTTACCACATGAAGTATGACTAGGCATATTATCTTATATGCCACAAAAAGCCGACCGTC
TGGGCAAAAAAAGCCTGGATTGCGTCGGCGGTCCAGGTTTTTTATATGGAAAAGGAGGAAGGATCTATGA
GCAAAGGAGAAGAACTTTTCACTGGAGTTGTCCCAATTCTTGTTGAATTAGATGGTGATGTTAATGGGCA
CAAATTTTCTGTCCGTGGAGAGGGTGAAGGTGATGCTACAAACGGAAAACTCACCCTTAAATTTATTTGC
ACTACTGGAAAACTACCTGTTCCGTGGCCAACACTTGTCACTACTCTGACCTATGGTGTTCAATGCTTTT
CCCGTTATCCGGATCACATGAAACGGCATGACTTTTTCAAGAGTGCCATGCCCGAAGGTTATGTACAGGA
ACGCACTATATCTTTCAAAGATGACGGGACCTACAAGACGCGTGCTGAAGTCAAGTTTGAAGGTGATACC
CTTGTTAATCGTATCGAGTTAAAGGGTATTGATTTTAAAGAAGATGGAAACATTCTTGGACACAAACTCG
AGTACAACTTTAACTCACACAATGTATACATCACGGCAGACAAACAAAAGAATGGAATCAAAGCTAACTT
CAAAATTCGCCACAACGTTGAAGATGGTTCCGTTCAACTAGCAGACCATTATCAACAAAATACTCCAATT
GGGCGATGGCCCTGTCCTTTTACCAGACAACCCATTACCTGTCGACACAATCTGTCCTTTCGAAAGATCC
CAACGAAAAGCGTGACCACATGGTCCTTCTTGAGTTTGTAACTGCTGCTGGGATTACACATGGCATGGAT
GAGCTTCTAACAAATAAGGATCTGAAGCTTGGGCCCGAACAAAAAACTCATCTCAGAAGAGGATCTGAAT
AGCGCCGTCGACCATCATCC
