>Addgene plasmid #193141 | pJBL6392 | depositor partial sequence | sequence record 374273 | Insert reverse
ATCACGAATCTGACGCTCAAATCAGTGTGCGAACCCGACAGGACTATAAAGATACCAGGCGTTTCCCCTG
GCGGCTCCCTCGTGCGCTCTCCTGTTCCTGCCTTTCGGTTTACCGGTGTCATTCCGCTGTTATGGCCGCG
TTTGTCTCATTCCACGCCTGACACTCAGTTCCGGGTAGGCAGTTCGCTCCAAGCTGGACTGTATGCACGA
ACCCCCCGTTCAGTCCGACCGCTGCGCCTTATCCGGTAACTATCGTCTTGAGTCCAACCCGGAAAGACAT
GCAAAAGCACCACTGGCAGCAGCCACTGGTAATTGATTTAGAGGAGTTAGTCTTGAAGTCATGCGCCGGT
TAAGGCTAAACTGAAAGGACAAGTTTTGGTGACTGCGCTCCTCCAAGCCAGTTACCTCGGTTCAAAGAGT
TGGTAGCTCAGAGAACCTTCGAAAAACCGCCCTGCAAGGCGGTTTTTTCGTTTTCAGAGCAAGAGATTAC
GCGCAGACCAAAACGATCTCAAGAAGATCATCTTATTAATCAGATAAAATATTTCTAGATTTCAGTGCAA
TTTATCTCTTCAAATGTAGCACCTGAAGTCAGCCCCATACGATATAAGTTGTAATTCTCATGTTTGACAG
CTTATCATCGATAAGCTTCCGATGGCGCGCCGAGAGGCTTTACACTTTATGCTTCCGGCTGAATTCTAAA
GATCTTTGACAGCTAGCTCAGTCCTAGGTATAATACTAGTATATTAGATATTAGTCATATGACTGACGGA
AGTGGAGTTACCACATGAAGTATGACTAGGCATATTATCTTATATGCCACAAAAAGCCGACCGTCTGGGC
AAAAAAAGCCTGGATTGCGTCGGCGGTCCAGGTTTTTTATATGGAAAAGGAGGAAGGATCTATGAGCAAA
GGAGAAGAACTTTTCACTGGAGTTGTCCCAATTCTTGTTGAATTAGATGGTGATGTTAATGGGCACAAAT
TTTCTTCCCCTATGATGTTG
